>Addgene plasmid #115392 | AAEL006636 DSK R | addgene full sequence | sequence record 221016 | Addgene NGS Result
GTGTGTCAGTTAGGGTGTGGAAAGTCCCCAGGCTCCCCAGCAGGCAGAAGTATGCAAAGCATGCATCTCA
ATTAGTCAGCAACCAGGTGTGGAAAGTCCCCAGGCTCCCCAGCAGGCAGAAGTATGCAAAGCATGCATCT
CAATTAGTCAGCAACCATAGTCCCGCCCCTAACTCCGCCCATCCCGCCCCTAACTCCGCCCAGTTCCGCC
CATTCTCCGCCCCATGGCTGACTAATTTTTTTTATTTATGCAGAGGCCGAGGCCGCCTCGGCCTCTGAGC
TATTCCAGAAGTAGTGAGGAGGCTTTTTTGGAGGCCTAGGCTTTTGCAAAAAGCTCCTCGATCGAGGGGC
TCGCATCTCTCCTTCACGCGCCCGCCGCCCTACCTGAGGCCGCCATCCACGCCGGTTGAGTCGCGTTCTG
CCGCCTCCCGCCTGTGGTGCCTCCTGAACTGCGTCCGCCGTCTAGGTAAGTTTAAAGCTCAGGTCGAGAC
CGGGCCTTTGTCCGGCGCTCCCTTGGAGCCTACCTAGACTCAGCCGGCTCTCCACGCTTTGCCTGACCCT
GCTTGCTCAACTCTACGTCTTTGTTTCGTTTTCTGTTCTGCGCCGTTACAGATCCAAGCTCTGAAAAACC
AGAAAGTTAACTGGTAAGTTTAGTCTTTTTGTCTTTTATTTCAGGTCCCGGATCCGGTGGTGGTGCAAAT
CAAAGAACTGCTCCTCAGTGGATGTTGCCTTTACTTCTAGGCCTGTACGGAAGTGTTACTTCTGCTCTAA
AAGCTGCGGAATTCCGGAATTTCCTCGAGATGCGAGCTGTAGACGGAATCGCCTTCCATTATGCAAACAA
CAATACACTGAACGGCAGCGATGTGGAAATAGTCAAAGAGCAGGATGCACTCTACGATGTTCCGGTGGGG
TTGGTCGTGCTCCTTTCGATTTTCTACGGAACAATCAGTATTATAGCTGTGATAGGCAATTCGCTTGTGA
TATGGATTGTCCTGACGACCAAGCAGATGCAAACCATCACGAACATGTTCATTGCGAACCTGGCCTTGGC
CGATGTCACCATAGCAGTGTTTGCGATACCCTTCCAGTTCCAGGCTGCGGTCCTGCAACGGTGGAATCTG
CCGGAGTTCATGTGCCCTTTCTGTCCGTTTGTGCAGCTGCTGAGCGTCAACGTGTCGGTTTTTACTTTGA
CGGCCATAGCCGTTGATCGACACCGGGCCATCATCAATCCGCTCAGGGCACGTGCTTCGAAAAATATTTC
CAAATTTGTCATCAGTGCCATCTGGATGATGTCGTTCGCACTGGCCGCTCCAACTCTGTTTGCCCTGCGT
GTGGTTCCCGTGTCAATCGTTAGCCTGGGCGAAACCAATGAAACCTACATCAATATGACGAAACCATTTT
GCCAGGTGGTCAATTTTGAAGAGTCGGAGATGCTACTGTATCGATACATCCTGACGTTGGTTCAGTACTT
CGTTCCACTTTGTGTCATCAGTTTCGTGTACATTCAGATGGCACTCAGACTGTGGGGCTCGAAAACTCCC
GGAAACGCACAGGACTCGCGTGATATGACAATGCTGAAAAACAAGAAGAAGGTCATCAAAATGTTGATCA
TCGTAGTGGCCCTGTTCGGGATCTGCTGGTTCCCGTTGCAGCTGTACAACATTCTACATGTTACCTGGTC
TGAAGTGAACGAGTATCGTTACATTAACATCATTTGGTTTGTCTGTGATTGGTTGGCTATGAGCAACAGC
TGCTACAACCCGTTTATATATGGGATCTACAATGAAAAGTTCAAACGAGAATTCCACAAGCGATATCCGT
TCCGTGGGCGTAATCAGAGCTACCACCAGGAGCAGTTGACTGATAAAACACTCTCGATGTTCACCCGTGT
CAGCTCGATCCGGTCCAATTACGCGACTTCATCGATACGCAACAAGCTCTACACGGGACCGATTGGAGGT
GGCAGTGGGAATGGAGGCACCCATGTCGGAAGTGGATACAGTAGCAATGCGTTCTATCAAAACCAAAATT
CCCACCATCAGCAATCGTACAAATCTCCTAACACAAATAGTGTCGCTGGTTATCAACGAAACAGCACAAC
TGATAGGAACAGTAGCAGAAAAACAGCTGCCGGTGCCCCGTGGGATCCCAAGTGTTGTCCATGTCGGCAA
AACTCTACCCGGACTTCCACTGCTGCTGCTTCTGCATGCCCTTATCGGATGCCATTACCTGCAGTGGCCA
GCGATGGGGACAGCGGAAGTGAAGGAGGTCCATGTAACAGTGCTGGTGGTGGACAAAGTCCAATGATAAA
CAACGATGAAAGACAACTTCTCGGTGCAGATGATAATTATGGAAGCGCCGCACAGAAACTGGAGGTTATT
TCCTTGGACCATCCACATCCGGATAGCGCAGATGACGAGACCGGTGTGGCGGAAACGCTACATTCTCGCA
CTGCTAATGGACAGGAACAGGATGAGAGGTTACAGCTAACCTCATTTATTTCTTCCGGCAATGGACGACA
CGAACGGTTTCATCTGCACATTAACAACTTGTAGGCGGCCGCTAGACTAGTCTAGAGAAAAAACCTCCCA
CACCTCCCCCTGAACCTGAAACATAAAATGAATGCAATTGTTGTTGTTAACTTGTTTATTGCAGCTTATA
ATGGTTACAAATAAAGCAATAGCATCACAAATTTCACAAATAAAGCATTTTTTTCACTGCATTCTAGTTG
TGGTTTGTCCAAACTCATCAATGTATCTTATCATGTCTGGATCCCCGGGTACCGAGCTCGAATTAATTCC
TCTTCCGCTTCCTCGCTCACTGACTCGCTGCGCTCGGTCGTTCGGCTGCGGCGAGCGGTATCAGCTCACT
CAAAGGCGGTAATACGGTTATCCACAGAATCAGGGGATAACGCAGGAAAGAACATGTGAGCAAAAGGCCA
GCAAAAGGCCAGGAACCGTAAAAAGGCCGCGTTGCTGGCGTTTTTCCATAGGCTCCGCCCCCCTGACGAG
CATCACAAAAATCGACGCTCAAGTCAGAGGTGGCGAAACCCGACAGGACTATAAAGATACCAGGCGTTTC
CCCCTGGAAGCTCCCTCGTGCGCTCTCCTGTTCCGACCCTGCCGCTTACCGGATACCTGTCCGCCTTTCT
CCCTTCGGGAAGCGTGGCGCTTTCTCATAGCTCACGCTGTAGGTATCTCAGTTCGGTGTAGGTCGTTCGC
TCCAAGCTGGGCTGTGTGCACGAACCCCCCGTTCAGCCCGACCGCTGCGCCTTATCCGGTAACTATCGTC
TTGAGTCCAACCCGGTAAGACACGACTTATCGCCACTGGCAGCAGCCACTGGTAACAGGATTAGCAGAGC
GAGGTATGTAGGCGGTGCTACAGAGTTCTTGAAGTGGTGGCCTAACTACGGCTACACTAGAAGAACAGTA
TTTGGTATCTGCGCTCTGCTGAAGCCAGTTACCTTCGGAAAAAGAGTTGGTAGCTCTTGATCCGGCAAAC
AAACCACCGCTGGTAGCGGTGGTTTTTTTGTTTGCAAGCAGCAGATTACGCGCAGAAAAAAAGGATCTCA
AGAAGATCCTTTGATCTTTTCTACGGGGTCTGACGCTCAGTGGAACGAAAACTCACGTTAAGGGATTTTG
GTCATGAGATTATCAAAAAGGATCTTCACCTAGATCCTTTTAAATTAAAAATGAAGTTTTAAATCAATCT
AAAGTATATATGAGTAAACTTGGTCTGACAGTTACCAATGCTTAATCAGTGAGGCACCTATCTCAGCGAT
CTGTCTATTTCGTTCATCCATAGTTGCCTGACTCCCCGTCGTGTAGATAACTACGATACGGGAGGGCTTA
CCATCTGGCCCCAGTGCTGCAATGATACCGCGAGACCCACGCTCACCGGCTCCAGATTTATCAGCAATAA
ACCAGCCAGCCGGAAGGGCCGAGCGCAGAAGTGGTCCTGCAACTTTATCCGCCTCCATCCAGTCTATTAA
TTGTTGCCGGGAAGCTAGAGTAAGTAGTTCGCCAGTTAATAGTTTGCGCAACGTTGTTGCCATTGCTACA
GGCATCGTGGTGTCACGCTCGTCGTTTGGTATGGCTTCATTCAGCTCCGGTTCCCAACGATCAAGGCGAG
TTACATGATCCCCCATGTTGTGCAAAAAAGCGGTTAGCTCCTTCGGTCCTCCGATCGTTGTCAGAAGTAA
GTTGGCCGCAGTGTTATCACTCATGGTTATGGCAGCACTGCATAATTCTCTTACTGTCATGCCATCCGTA
AGATGCTTTTCTGTGACTGGTGAGTACTCAACCAAGTCATTCTGAGAATAGTGTATGCGGCGACCGAGTT
GCTCTTGCCCGGCGTCAATACGGGATAATACCGCGCCACATAGCAGAACTTTAAAAGTGCTCATCATTGG
AAAACGTTCTTCGGGGCGAAAACTCTCAAGGATCTTACCGCTGTTGAGATCCAGTTCGATGTAACCCACT
CGTGCACCCAACTGATCTTCAGCATCTTTTACTTTCACCAGCGTTTCTGGGTGAGCAAAAACAGGAAGGC
AAAATGCCGCAAAAAAGGGAATAAGGGCGACACGGAAATGTTGAATACTCATACTCTTCCTTTTTCAATA
TTATTGAAGCATTTATCAGGGTTATTGTCTCATGAGCGGATACATATTTGAATGTATTTAGAAAAATAAA
CAAATAGGGGTTCCGCGCACATTTCCCCGAAAAGTGCCACCTGCAAGCTTGGCTGTGGAAT
Features (pLannotate 1.2.2; 7 found; start..end, strand, type, name):
      1..330     +  promoter       SV40 promoter: SV40 enhancer and early promoter
    346..614     +  LTR            5' LTR (truncated): truncated 5' long terminal repeat (LTR) from human T-cell leukemia virus (HTLV) type 1
    644..740     +  intron         SV40 intron: modified SV40 intron with splice donor and acceptor sites
   2639..2773    +  polyA_signal   SV40 poly(A) signal: SV40 polyadenylation signal
   2983..3571    -  rep_origin     ori: high-copy-number ColE1/pMB1/pBR322/pUC origin of replication
   3742..4602    -  CDS            AmpR: β-lactamase; bla; confers resistance to ampicillin, carbenicillin, and related antibiotics
   4603..4707    -  promoter       AmpR promoter: bla
