[The description below was written by a language model from this plasmid's Addgene catalogue record and pLannotate feature annotations shown in this document.]
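Description:
AAEL006636 DSK R is a mammalian expression plasmid built on the pME18s backbone that carries the coding sequence of an Aedes aegypti receptor, the product of gene AAEL006636 (also recorded as GPRLLK1_1). The "DSK R" in the name presumably denotes a drosulfakinin-type neuropeptide receptor, though the record does not spell this out. The sequenced plasmid is 4,751 nt. It is maintained in E. coli through a high-copy ColE1/pUC-type origin and selected with ampicillin via a β-lactamase gene driven by its native bla promoter. No mammalian selection marker is annotated, which suggests a design for transient transfection.

Expression is driven by the composite promoter characteristic of pME18s: the SV40 enhancer and early promoter followed by a truncated 5' LTR segment from HTLV-1, an arrangement commonly known as SRα that gives strong transcription in many mammalian cell lines. A modified SV40 intron with splice donor and acceptor sites lies just downstream and helps mRNA processing and expression, and an SV40 polyadenylation signal terminates the transcript. The automated feature table does not annotate the insert itself, but the roughly 1.9 kb unannotated interval between the intron and the poly(A) signal is where the receptor coding sequence would sit. No epitope tags or reporters are listed. The catalogue gives the cloning method as Gateway, whereas the depositor comment says the coding sequence was inserted using NotI and XhoI sites; the record does not resolve this discrepancy.

The stated purpose is heterologous expression of the mosquito receptor in mammalian cells. The plasmid comes from work on small-molecule agonists of an Ae. aegypti neuropeptide receptor that suppress biting, where it probably served in cell-based assays of receptor activation and ligand specificity.
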