Addgene plasmid #115392: AAEL006636 DSK R
Purpose: Expresses Ae. aegypti receptor in mammalian cells
Depositing lab: Leslie Vosshall. Depositing organization: Rockefeller University. Publication: Small-Molecule Agonists of Ae. aegypti Neuropeptide Y Receptor Block Mosquito Biting. Duvall LB, Ramos-Espiritu L, Barsoum KE, Glickman JF, Vosshall LB. Cell. 2019 Feb 7;176(4):687-701.e5. doi: 10.1016/j.cell.2018.12.004. PubMed 30735632.
Backbone
  Vector backbone: pME18s
  Vector type: Mammalian Expression
Growth in bacteria
  Bacterial resistance: Ampicillin, 100 μg/mL
  Growth temperature: 37°C
  Growth strain: DH5alpha
  Copy number: High Copy
Gene/Insert
  Gene/Insert name: AAEL006636 DSK R
  Species: Aedes aegypti
  Entrez Gene: LOC5574266 (a.k.a. AaeL_AAEL006636, AAEL006636, GPRLLK1_1, KR)
  Cloning method: Gateway Cloning
Terms and licenses: Academic/Nonprofit Terms; Industry Terms: Not Available to Industry
Depositor comments: The neuropeptide CDS was inserted into the pME18s plasmid using NotI and XhoI sites.
How to cite: AAEL006636 DSK R was a gift from Leslie Vosshall (Addgene plasmid # 115392 ; http://n2t.net/addgene:115392 ; RRID:Addgene_115392)
