>Addgene plasmid #115392 | AAEL006636 DSK R | depositor partial sequence | sequence record 217398 | neuropeptide CDS
ATGCGAGCTGTAGACGGAATCGCCTTCCATTATGCAAACAACAATACACTGAACGGCAGCGATGTGGAAA
TAGTCAAAGAGCAGGATGCACTCTACGATGTTCCGGTGGGGTTGGTCGTGCTCCTTTCGATTTTCTACGG
AACAATCAGTATTATAGCTGTGATAGGCAATTCGCTTGTGATATGGATTGTCCTGACGACCAAGCAGATG
CAAACCATCACGAACATGTTCATTGCGAACCTGGCCTTGGCCGATGTCACCATAGCAGTGTTTGCGATAC
CCTTCCAGTTCCAGGCTGCGGTCCTGCAACGGTGGAATCTGCCGGAGTTCATGTGCCCTTTCTGTCCGTT
TGTGCAGCTGCTGAGCGTCAACGTGTCGGTTTTTACTTTGACGGCCATAGCCGTTGATCGACACCGGGCC
ATCATCAATCCGCTCAGGGCACGTGCTTCGAAAAATATTTCCAAATTTGTCATCAGTGCCATCTGGATGA
TGTCGTTCGCACTGGCCGCTCCAACTCTGTTTGCCCTGCGTGTGGTTCCCGTGTCAATCGTTAGCCTGGG
CGAAACCAATGAAACCTACATCAATATGACGAAACCATTTTGCCAGGTGGTCAATTTTGAAGAGTCGGAG
ATGCTACTGTATCGATACATCCTGACGTTGGTTCAGTACTTCGTTCCACTTTGTGTCATCAGTTTCGTGT
ACATTCAGATGGCACTCAGACTGTGGGGCTCGAAAACTCCCGGAAACGCACAGGACTCGCGTGATATGAC
AATGCTGAAAAACAAGAAGAAGGTCATCAAAATGTTGATCATCGTAGTGGCCCTGTTCGGGATCTGCTGG
TTCCCGTTGCAGCTGTACAACATTCTACATGTTACCTGGTCTGAAGTGAACGAGTATCGTTACATTAACA
TCATTTGGTTTGTCTGTGATTGGTTGGCTATGAGCAACAGCTGCTACAACCCGTTTATATATGGGATCTA
CAATGAAAAGTTCAAACGAGAATTCCACAAGCGATATCCGTTCCGTGGGCGTAATCAGAGCTACCACCAG
GAGCAGTTGACTGATAAAACACTCTCGATGTTCACCCGTGTCAGCTCGATCCGGTCCAATTACGCGACTT
CATCGATACGCAACAAGCTCTACACGGGACCGATTGGAGGTGGCAGTGGGAATGGAGGCACCCATGTCGG
AAGTGGATACAGTAGCAATGCGTTCTATCAAAACCAAAATTCCCACCATCAGCAATCGTACAAATCTCCT
AACACAAATAGTGTCGCTGGTTATCAACGAAACAGCACAACTGATAGGAACAGTAGCAGAAAAACAGCTG
CCGGTGCCCCGTGGGATCCCAAGTGTTGTCCATGTCGGCAAAACTCTACCCGGACTTCCACTGCTGCTGC
TTCTGCATGCCCTTATCGGATGCCATTACCTGCAGTGGCCAGCGATGGGGACAGCGGAAGTGAAGGAGGT
CCATGTAACAGTGCTGGTGGTGGACAAAGTCCAATGATAAACAACGATGAAAGACAACTTCTCGGTGCAG
ATGATAATTATGGAAGCGCCGCACAGAAACTGGAGGTTATTTCCTTGGACCATCCACATCCGGATAGCGC
AGATGACGAGACCGGTGTGGCGGAAACGCTACATTCTCGCACTGCTAATGGACAGGAACAGGATGAGAGG
TTACAGCTAACCTCATTTATTTCTTCCGGCAATGGACGACACGAACGGTTTCATCTGCACATTAACAACT
TGTAG
